Addgene plasmid #146450: pGEX-6P-1-HsSmg6_1-576_H
Purpose: Bacterial Expression of HsSmg6_1-576
Depositing lab: Elisa Izaurralde. Depositing organization: Max Planck Institute for Developmental Biology.
Backbone
  Vector backbone: Unknown
  Vector type: Bacterial Expression
Growth in bacteria
  Bacterial resistance: Ampicillin, 100 μg/mL
  Growth temperature: 37°C
  Growth strain: DH5alpha
  Copy number: Low Copy
Gene/Insert
  Gene/Insert name: HsSmg6_1-576
  Species: H. sapiens (human)
  Mutation: two silent mutations T594C, A699G and two non silent mutation R291P, N341T compared to the sequence given by NCBI: NM_017575.4.
  Entrez Gene: SMG6 (a.k.a. C17orf31, EST1A, SMG-6, hSMG5/7a)
  Cloning method: Unknown
Terms and licenses: Academic/Nonprofit Terms; Industry Terms: Not Available to Industry
Depositor comments: Plasmids from this collection were made available to the research community and donated after the lab closed. Please note that the sequence provided by the depositing laboratory may be theoretical/predicted or based on Sanger sequencing results. There may be discrepancies between sequencing results obtained by Addgene and the depositor sequence. If an Addgene verified sequence is not available, please contact before placing your order to request that our lab fully sequence the plasmid.
How to cite: pGEX-6P-1-HsSmg6_1-576_H was a gift from Elisa Izaurralde (Addgene plasmid # 146450 ; http://n2t.net/addgene:146450 ; RRID:Addgene_146450)
