[The description below was written by a language model from this plasmid's Addgene catalogue record and pLannotate feature annotations shown in this document.]
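Description:
pGEX-6P-1-HsSmg6_1-576_H is a bacterial expression plasmid of about 6.7 kb for producing an N-terminal portion of human SMG6 (also known as EST1A) as a glutathione S-transferase fusion in E. coli. The catalogue entry lists the backbone as unknown, but the name and the annotated features match a pGEX-type vector. A tac promoter followed by a lac operator drives a Schistosoma japonicum GST coding sequence, and the SMG6 fragment lies downstream on the same strand. A lacI gene under the lacIq promoter is carried on the plasmid, so transcription stays repressed until it is induced with IPTG. Propagation relies on a ColE1/pMB1-family origin and selection on the β-lactamase gene for ampicillin resistance. The record lists the plasmid as low copy, although the annotation tool gives the origin a generic high-copy label. Remnants of the pBR322 bom region and a lac promoter/lacZα segment are also present as backbone carry-over.

The insert encodes residues 1–576 of SMG6, a nonsense-mediated mRNA decay factor whose endonuclease activity initiates decay and which is thought to link UPF1 to protein phosphatase 2A. Relative to the NCBI reference transcript, the depositor notes two silent nucleotide changes (T594C, A699G) and two amino acid substitutions (R291P, N341T), which should be kept in mind when interpreting results. The short gap between GST and the insert would fit a linker or protease site as in pGEX-6P vectors, but no such feature is annotated. The meaning of the "_H" suffix is not stated either. The GST tag would allow glutathione-affinity purification or pull-down assays, although the record states only bacterial expression as the purpose. The depositor sequence may be theoretical or based on Sanger reads.
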