Features (pLannotate 1.2.2; 16 found; start..end, strand, type, name):
      6..107     -  CDS            yciV (fragment): RNAAM_ECOLI - Also known as trpH From Escherichia coli (strain K12).
    183..211     +  promoter       tac promoter: strong E. coli promoter; hybrid between the trp and lac UV5 promoters
    219..235     +  protein_bind   lac operator: The lac repressor binds to the lac operator to inhibit transcription in E. coli. This inhibition can be relieved by adding lactose or isopropyl-β-D-thiogalactopyranoside (IPTG). lac repressor encoded by lacI
    258..911     +  CDS            GST26_SCHJA: Experimental evidence at protein level: Swiss-Prot protein existence level 1. GST isoenzymes appear to play a central role in the parasite detoxification system. Other functions are also suspected including a role in increasing the solubility of haematin in the parasite gut. From Schistosoma japonicum (Blood fluke).
    960..2753    +  CDS            SMG6 (fragment): EST1A_HUMAN - Also known as C17orf31, EST1A, KIAA0732. Experimental evidence at protein level: Swiss-Prot protein existence level 1. Plays a role in nonsense-mediated mRNA decay (PubMed:18974281, PubMed:19060897, PubMed:20930030, PubMed:17053788). Is thought to provide a link to the mRNA degradation machinery as it has endonuclease activity required to initiate NMD, and to serve as an adapter for UPF1 to protein phosphatase 2A (PP2A), thereby triggering UPF1 dephosphorylation (PubMed:18974281, PubMed:19060897, PubMed:20930030, PubMed:17053788). Degrades single-stranded RNA (ssRNA), but not ssD
   2864..2904    +  misc_feature   bom (fragment): basis of mobility region from pBR322
   3009..3113    +  promoter       AmpR promoter: bla
   3114..3974    +  CDS            AmpR: β-lactamase; bla; confers resistance to ampicillin, carbenicillin, and related antibiotics
   4145..4733    +  rep_origin     ori: high-copy-number ColE1/pMB1/pBR322/pUC origin of replication
   4919..4970    -  misc_feature   bom (fragment): basis of mobility region from pBR322
   4977..5054    +  promoter       lacIq promoter: lacI (mutant); In the lacIq allele, a single base change in the promoter boosts expression of the lacI gene about 10-fold.
   5055..6137    +  CDS            lacI: lac repressor; lacI; The lac repressor binds to the lac operator to inhibit transcription in E. coli. This inhibition can be relieved by adding lactose or isopropyl-β-D-thiogalactopyranoside (IPTG).
   6150..6171    +  protein_bind   CAP binding site: CAP binding activates transcription in the presence of cAMP. E. coli catabolite activator protein
   6186..6216    +  promoter       lac promoter: promoter for the E. coli lac operon
   6224..6240    +  protein_bind   lac operator: The lac repressor binds to the lac operator to inhibit transcription in E. coli. This inhibition can be relieved by adding lactose or isopropyl-β-D-thiogalactopyranoside (IPTG). lac repressor encoded by lacI
   6260..6433    +  CDS            lacZα: LacZα fragment of β-galactosidase; lacZ fragment
>Addgene plasmid #146450 | pGEX-6P-1-HsSmg6_1-576_H | depositor full sequence | sequence record 288895 | Full Sequence
ACGTTATCGACTGCACGGTGCACCAATGCTTCTGGCGTCAGGCAGCCATCGGAAGCTGTGGTATGGCTGT
GCAGGTCGTAAATCACTGCATAATTCGTGTCGCTCAAGGCGCACTCCCGTTCTGGATAATGTTTTTTGCG
CCGACATCATAACGGTTCTGGCAAATATTCTGAAATGAGCTGTTGACAATTAATCATCGGCTCGTATAAT
GTGTGGAATTGTGAGCGGATAACAATTTCACACAGGAAACAGTATTCATGTCCCCTATACTAGGTTATTG
GAAAATTAAGGGCCTTGTGCAACCCACTCGACTTCTTTTGGAATATCTTGAAGAAAAATATGAAGAGCAT
TTGTATGAGCGCGATGAAGGTGATAAATGGCGAAACAAAAAGTTTGAATTGGGTTTGGAGTTTCCCAATC
TTCCTTATTATATTGATGGTGATGTTAAATTAACACAGTCTATGGCCATCATACGTTATATAGCTGACAA
GCACAACATGTTGGGTGGTTGTCCAAAAGAGCGTGCAGAGATTTCAATGCTTGAAGGAGCGGTTTTGGAT
ATTAGATACGGTGTTTCGAGAATTGCATATAGTAAAGACTTTGAAACTCTCAAAGTTGATTTTCTTAGCA
AGCTACCTGAAATGCTGAAAATGTTCGAAGATCGTTTATGTCATAAAACATATTTAAATGGTGATCATGT
AACCCATCCTGACTTCATGTTGTATGACGCTCTTGATGTTGTTTTATACATGGACCCAATGTGCCTGGAT
GCGTTCCCAAAATTAGTTTGTTTTAAAAAACGTATTGAAGCTATCCCACAAATTGATAAGTACTTGAAAT
CCAGCAAGTATATAGCATGGCCTTTGCAGGGCTGGCAAGCCACGTTTGGTGGTGGCGACCATCCTCCAAA
ATCGGATCTGGAAGTTCTGTTCCAGGGGCCCCTGGGATCCCCGGAATTGATGGCGGAAGGGCTGGAGCGT
GTGCGGATCTCCGCGTCGGAGCTGCGCGGGATCCTGGCTACTCTGGCCCCGCAGGCCGGGAGCAGAGAAA
ACATGAAGGAATTAAAGGAGGCCAGGCCGCGCAAAGATAACAGGCGTCCAGATCTGGAAATCTATAAGCC
TGGCCTTTCTCGGCTAAGGAACAAGCCCAAAATCAAGGAACCCCCTGGGAGTGAGGAATTCAAAGATGAA
ATTGTTAATGACCGAGATTGCTCTGCTGTTGAAAATGGTACACAGCCCGTTAAAGATGTCTGCAAGGAAC
TGAACAACCAAGAGCAGAATGGTCCTATAGACCCAGAAAATAATCGGGGACAAGAATCCTTTCCTAGGAC
TGCTGGACAAGAGGATCGTAGTCTAAAAATTATCAAAAGAACAAAGAAACCCGACCTGCAGATCTATCAG
CCTGGACGACGTTTGCAGACTGTTAGCAAAGAATCCGCCAGTCGGGTGGAGGAGGAAGAAGTCCTCAACC
AGGTAGAACAACTGAGAGTAGAGGAAGATGAGTGTAGGGGAAATGTTGCGAAGGAGGAAGTTGCGAATAA
ACCAGACAGGGCCGAGATAGAAAAGAGCCCAGGTGGTGGGAGAGTAGGGGCTGCAAAAGGAGAAAAAGGA
AAGAGGATGGGAAAAGGGGAGGGGGTGAGGGAAACCCACGACGACCCGGCCCGCGGGAGGCCGGGCTCCG
CAAAGCGCTACTCCCGCTCAGACAAACGAAGGAATCGCTACCGCACGCGCAGCACCAGCTCAGCTGGCAG
CAACAACAGCGCTGAGGGAGCTGGCCTGACGGATAATGGATGTCGCCGCCGCCGACAGGATAGGACCAAG
GAGAGGCCACCACTGAAGAAGCAAGTGTCTGTGTCCTCAACCGATTCCTTAGACGAGGACAGAATTGATG
AGCCTGATGGATTAGGACCCAGGAGAAGTTCAGAAAGGAAGAGACATTTAGAAAGAAACTGGTCTGGCCG
TGGGGAGGGTGAGCAGAAAACCAGTGCTAAAGAATATCGAGGCACTCTTCGTGTCACTTTCGATGCAGAA
GCCATGAACAAAGAGTCTCCCATGGTGAGGTCAGCCAGGGATGATATGGATAGAGGAAAGCCTGACAAAG
GCTTGAGCAGTGGGGGCAAAGGCTCTGAGAAGCAGGAGTCCAAAAACCCGAAACAAGAACTTCGGGGTCG
TGGTCGTGGCATTCTGATTTTGCCTGCCCATACCACCCTATCTGTCAATTCAGCAGGTTCTCCAGAGTCC
GCGCCTTTGGGACCTCGGCTTTTGTTTGGATCTGGTAGTAAGGGATCTCGGAGTTGGGGCCGTGGAGGCA
CCACACGCCGATTGTGGGACCCAAACAATCCTGATCAGAAACCTGCTCTAAAGACTCAGACGCCCCAGCT
ACATTTCTTGGACACTGATGATGAAGTCAGCCCTACATCTTGGGGTGACTCACGCCAGGCTCAGGCATCT
TACTATAAGTTTCAAAACTCTGACAACCCCTATTATTACCCCCGGACACCAGGCCCTGCCTCCCAGTATC
CCTATACGGGCTATAACCCTCTACAGTACCCAGTGGGCCCTACGAATGGTGTGTACCCAGGGCCTTACTA
CCCAGGCTACCCGACTCCGTCAGGACAGTATGTGTGTAGCCCTCTACCTACCAGCACCATGAGTCCCGAG
GAGGTAGAGCAGCACATGAGGAACCTGTGACTCGAGCGGCCGCATCGTGACTGACTGACGATCTGCCTCG
CGCGTTTCGGTGATGACGGTGAAAACCTCTGACACATGCAGCTCCCGGAGACGGTCACAGCTTGTCTGTA
AGCGGATGCCGGGAGCAGACAAGCCCGTCAGGGCGCGTCAGCGGGTGTTGGCGGGTGTCGGGGCGCAGCC
ATGACCCAGTCACGTAGCGATAGCGGAGTGTATAATTCTTGAAGACGAAAGGGCCTCGTGATACGCCTAT
TTTTATAGGTTAATGTCATGATAATAATGGTTTCTTAGACGTCAGGTGGCACTTTTCGGGGAAATGTGCG
CGGAACCCCTATTTGTTTATTTTTCTAAATACATTCAAATATGTATCCGCTCATGAGACAATAACCCTGA
TAAATGCTTCAATAATATTGAAAAAGGAAGAGTATGAGTATTCAACATTTCCGTGTCGCCCTTATTCCCT
TTTTTGCGGCATTTTGCCTTCCTGTTTTTGCTCACCCAGAAACGCTGGTGAAAGTAAAAGATGCTGAAGA
TCAGTTGGGTGCACGAGTGGGTTACATCGAACTGGATCTCAACAGCGGTAAGATCCTTGAGAGTTTTCGC
CCCGAAGAACGTTTTCCAATGATGAGCACTTTTAAAGTTCTGCTATGTGGCGCGGTATTATCCCGTGTTG
ACGCCGGGCAAGAGCAACTCGGTCGCCGCATACACTATTCTCAGAATGACTTGGTTGAGTACTCACCAGT
CACAGAAAAGCATCTTACGGATGGCATGACAGTAAGAGAATTATGCAGTGCTGCCATAACCATGAGTGAT
AACACTGCGGCCAACTTACTTCTGACAACGATCGGAGGACCGAAGGAGCTAACCGCTTTTTTGCACAACA
TGGGGGATCATGTAACTCGCCTTGATCGTTGGGAACCGGAGCTGAATGAAGCCATACCAAACGACGAGCG
TGACACCACGATGCCTGCAGCAATGGCAACAACGTTGCGCAAACTATTAACTGGCGAACTACTTACTCTA
GCTTCCCGGCAACAATTAATAGACTGGATGGAGGCGGATAAAGTTGCAGGACCACTTCTGCGCTCGGCCC
TTCCGGCTGGCTGGTTTATTGCTGATAAATCTGGAGCCGGTGAGCGTGGGTCTCGCGGTATCATTGCAGC
ACTGGGGCCAGATGGTAAGCCCTCCCGTATCGTAGTTATCTACACGACGGGGAGTCAGGCAACTATGGAT
GAACGAAATAGACAGATCGCTGAGATAGGTGCCTCACTGATTAAGCATTGGTAACTGTCAGACCAAGTTT
ACTCATATATACTTTAGATTGATTTAAAACTTCATTTTTAATTTAAAAGGATCTAGGTGAAGATCCTTTT
TGATAATCTCATGACCAAAATCCCTTAACGTGAGTTTTCGTTCCACTGAGCGTCAGACCCCGTAGAAAAG
ATCAAAGGATCTTCTTGAGATCCTTTTTTTCTGCGCGTAATCTGCTGCTTGCAAACAAAAAAACCACCGC
TACCAGCGGTGGTTTGTTTGCCGGATCAAGAGCTACCAACTCTTTTTCCGAAGGTAACTGGCTTCAGCAG
AGCGCAGATACCAAATACTGTCCTTCTAGTGTAGCCGTAGTTAGGCCACCACTTCAAGAACTCTGTAGCA
CCGCCTACATACCTCGCTCTGCTAATCCTGTTACCAGTGGCTGCTGCCAGTGGCGATAAGTCGTGTCTTA
CCGGGTTGGACTCAAGACGATAGTTACCGGATAAGGCGCAGCGGTCGGGCTGAACGGGGGGTTCGTGCAC
ACAGCCCAGCTTGGAGCGAACGACCTACACCGAACTGAGATACCTACAGCGTGAGCTATGAGAAAGCGCC
ACGCTTCCCGAAGGGAGAAAGGCGGACAGGTATCCGGTAAGCGGCAGGGTCGGAACAGGAGAGCGCACGA
GGGAGCTTCCAGGGGGAAACGCCTGGTATCTTTATAGTCCTGTCGGGTTTCGCCACCTCTGACTTGAGCG
TCGATTTTTGTGATGCTCGTCAGGGGGGCGGAGCCTATGGAAAAACGCCAGCAACGCGGCCTTTTTACGG
TTCCTGGCCTTTTGCTGGCCTTTTGCTCACATGTTCTTTCCTGCGTTATCCCCTGATTCTGTGGATAACC
GTATTACCGCCTTTGAGTGAGCTGATACCGCTCGCCGCAGCCGAACGACCGAGCGCAGCGAGTCAGTGAG
CGAGGAAGCGGAAGAGCGCCTGATGCGGTATTTTCTCCTTACGCATCTGTGCGGTATTTCACACCGCATA
AATTCCGACACCATCGAATGGTGCAAAACCTTTCGCGGTATGGCATGATAGCGCCCGGAAGAGAGTCAAT
TCAGGGTGGTGAATGTGAAACCAGTAACGTTATACGATGTCGCAGAGTATGCCGGTGTCTCTTATCAGAC
CGTTTCCCGCGTGGTGAACCAGGCCAGCCACGTTTCTGCGAAAACGCGGGAAAAAGTGGAAGCGGCGATG
GCGGAGCTGAATTACATTCCCAACCGCGTGGCACAACAACTGGCGGGCAAACAGTCGTTGCTGATTGGCG
TTGCCACCTCCAGTCTGGCCCTGCACGCGCCGTCGCAAATTGTCGCGGCGATTAAATCTCGCGCCGATCA
ACTGGGTGCCAGCGTGGTGGTGTCGATGGTAGAACGAAGCGGCGTCGAAGCCTGTAAAGCGGCGGTGCAC
AATCTTCTCGCGCAACGCGTCAGTGGGCTGATCATTAACTATCCGCTGGATGACCAGGATGCCATTGCTG
TGGAAGCTGCCTGCACTAATGTTCCGGCGTTATTTCTTGATGTCTCTGACCAGACACCCATCAACAGTAT
TATTTTCTCCCATGAAGACGGTACGCGACTGGGCGTGGAGCATCTGGTCGCATTGGGTCACCAGCAAATC
GCGCTGTTAGCGGGCCCATTAAGTTCTGTCTCGGCGCGTCTGCGTCTGGCTGGCTGGCATAAATATCTCA
CTCGCAATCAAATTCAGCCGATAGCGGAACGGGAAGGCGACTGGAGTGCCATGTCCGGTTTTCAACAAAC
CATGCAAATGCTGAATGAGGGCATCGTTCCCACTGCGATGCTGGTTGCCAACGATCAGATGGCGCTGGGC
GCAATGCGCGCCATTACCGAGTCCGGGCTGCGCGTTGGTGCGGATATCTCGGTAGTGGGATACGACGATA
CCGAAGACAGCTCATGTTATATCCCGCCGTCAACCACCATCAAACAGGATTTTCGCCTGCTGGGGCAAAC
CAGCGTGGACCGCTTGCTGCAACTCTCTCAGGGCCAGGCGGTGAAGGGCAATCAGCTGTTGCCCGTCTCA
CTGGTGAAAAGAAAAACCACCCTGGCGCCCAATACGCAAACCGCCTCTCCCCGCGCGTTGGCCGATTCAT
TAATGCAGCTGGCACGACAGGTTTCCCGACTGGAAAGCGGGCAGTGAGCGCAACGCAATTAATGTGAGTT
AGCTCACTCATTAGGCACCCCAGGCTTTACACTTTATGCTTCCGGCTCGTATGTTGTGTGGAATTGTGAG
CGGATAACAATTTCACACAGGAAACAGCTATGACCATGATTACGGATTCACTGGCCGTCGTTTTACAACG
TCGTGACTGGGAAAACCCTGGCGTTACCCAACTTAATCGCCTTGCAGCACATCCCCCTTTCGCCAGCTGG
CGTAATAGCGAAGAGGCCCGCACCGATCGCCCTTCCCAACAGTTGCGCAGCCTGAATGGCGAATGGCGCT
TTGCCTGGTTTCCGGCACCAGAAGCGGTGCCGGAAAGCTGGCTGGAGTGCGATCTTCCTGAGGCCGATAC
TGTCGTCGTCCCCTCAAACTGGCAGATGCACGGTTACGATGCGCCCATCTACACCAACGTAACCTATCCC
ATTACGGTCAATCCGCCGTTTGTTCCCACGGAGAATCCGACGGGTTGTTACTCGCTCACATTTAATGTTG
ATGAAAGCTGGCTACAGGAAGGCCAGACGCGAATTATTTTTGATGGCGTTGGAATT
